>Addgene plasmid #77369 | WEE1 gRNA (BRDN0001148564) | addgene full sequence | sequence record 187630 | Addgene Assembled Sequence
CCCGGGTGCAAAGATGGATAAAGTTTTAAACAGAGAGGAATCTTTGCAGCTAATGGACCTTCTAGGTCTT
GAAAGGAGTGGGAATTGGCTCCGGTGCCCGTCAGTGGGCAGAGCGCACATCGCCCACAGTCCCCGAGAAG
TTGGGGGGAGGGGTCGGCAATTGATCCGGTGCCTAGAGAAGGTGGCGCGGGGTAAACTGGGAAAGTGATG
TCGTGTACTGGCTCCGCCTTTTTCCCGAGGGTGGGGGAGAACCGTATATAAGTGCAGTAGTCGCCGTGAA
CGTTCTTTTTCGCAACGGGTTTGCCGCCAGAACACAGGTAAGTGCCGTGTGTGGTTCCCGCGGGCCTGGC
CTCTTTACGGGTTATGGCCCTTGCGTGCCTTGAATTACTTCCACCTGGCTGCAGTACGTGATTCTTGATC
CCGAGCTTCGGGTTGGAAGTGGGTGGGAGAGTTCGAGGCCTTGCGCTTAAGGAGCCCCTTCGCCTCGTGC
TTGAGTTGAGGCCTGGCCTGGGCGCTGGGGCCGCCGCGTGCGAATCTGGTGGCACCTTCGCGCCTGTCTC
GCTGCTTTCGATAAGTCTCTAGCCATTTAAAATTTTTGATGACCTGCTGCGACGCTTTTTTTCTGGCAAG
ATAGTCTTGTAAATGCGGGCCAAGATCTGCACACTGGTATTTCGGTTTTTGGGGCCGCGGGCGGCGACGG
GGCCCGTGCGTCCCAGCGCACATGTTCGGCGAGGCGGGGCCTGCGAGCGCGGCCACCGAGAATCGGACGG
GGGTAGTCTCAAGCTGGCCGGCCTGCTCTGGTGCCTGGCCTCGCGCCGCCGTGTATCGCCCCGCCCTGGG
CGGCAAGGCTGGCCCGGTCGGCACCAGTTGCGTGAGCGGAAAGATGGCCGCTTCCCGGCCCTGCTGCAGG
GAGCTCAAAATGGAGGACGCGGCGCTCGGGAGAGCGGGCGGGTGAGTCACCCACACAAAGGAAAAGGGCC
TTTCCGTCCTCAGCCGTCGCTTCATGTGACTCCACGGAGTACCGGGCGCCGTCCAGGCACCTCGATTAGT
TCTCGAGCTTTTGGAGTACGTCGTCTTTAGGTTGGGGGGAGGGGTTTTATGCGATGGAGTTTCCCCACAC
TGAGTGGGTGGAGACTGAAGTTAGGCCAGCTTGGCACTTGATGTAATTCTCCTTGGAATTTGCCCTTTTT
GAGTTTGGATCTTGGTTCATTCTCAAGCCTCAGACAGTGGTTCAAAGTTTTTTTCTTCCATTTCAGGTGT
CGTGACGTACGGCCACCATGACCGAGTACAAGCCCACGGTGCGCCTCGCCACCCGCGACGACGTCCCCAG
GGCCGTACGCACCCTCGCCGCCGCGTTCGCCGACTACCCCGCCACGCGCCACACCGTCGATCCGGACCGC
CACATCGAGCGGGTCACCGAGCTGCAAGAACTCTTCCTCACGCGCGTCGGGCTCGACATCGGCAAGGTGT
GGGTCGCGGACGACGGCGCCGCCGTGGCGGTCTGGACCACGCCGGAGAGCGTCGAAGCGGGGGCGGTGTT
CGCCGAGATCGGCCCGCGCATGGCCGAGTTGAGCGGTTCCCGGCTGGCCGCGCAGCAACAGATGGAAGGC
CTCCTGGCGCCGCACCGGCCCAAGGAGCCCGCGTGGTTCCTGGCCACCGTCGGAGTCTCGCCCGACCACC
AGGGCAAGGGTCTGGGCAGCGCCGTCGTGCTCCCCGGAGTGGAGGCGGCCGAGCGCGCCGGGGTGCCCGC
CTTCCTGGAGACCTCCGCGCCCCGCAACCTCCCCTTCTACGAGCGGCTCGGCTTCACCGTCACCGCCGAC
GTCGAGGTGCCCGAAGGACCGCGCACCTGGTGCATGACCCGCAAGCCCGGTGCCTGAACGCGTTAAGTCG
ACAATCAACCTCTGGATTACAAAATTTGTGAAAGATTGACTGGTATTCTTAACTATGTTGCTCCTTTTAC
GCTATGTGGATACGCTGCTTTAATGCCTTTGTATCATGCTATTGCTTCCCGTATGGCTTTCATTTTCTCC
TCCTTGTATAAATCCTGGTTGCTGTCTCTTTATGAGGAGTTGTGGCCCGTTGTCAGGCAACGTGGCGTGG
TGTGCACTGTGTTTGCTGACGCAACCCCCACTGGTTGGGGCATTGCCACCACCTGTCAGCTCCTTTCCGG
GACTTTCGCTTTCCCCCTCCCTATTGCCACGGCGGAACTCATCGCCGCCTGCCTTGCCCGCTGCTGGACA
GGGGCTCGGCTGTTGGGCACTGACAATTCCGTGGTGTTGTCGGGGAAATCATCGTCCTTTCCTTGGCTGC
TCGCCTGTGTTGCCACCTGGATTCTGCGCGGGACGTCCTTCTGCTACGTCCCTTCGGCCCTCAATCCAGC
GGACCTTCCTTCCCGCGGCCTGCTGCCGGCTCTGCGGCCTCTTCCGCGTCTTCGCCTTCGCCCTCAGACG
AGTCGGATCTCCCTTTGGGCCGCCTCCCCGCGTCGACTTTAAGACCAATGACTTACAAGGCAGCTGTAGA
TCTTAGCCACTTTTTAAAAGAAAAGGGGGGACTGGAAGGGCTAATTCACTCCCAACGAAGACAAGATCTG
CTTTTTGCTTGTACTGGGTCTCTCTGGTTAGACCAGATCTGAGCCTGGGAGCTCTCTGGCTAACTAGGGA
ACCCACTGCTTAAGCCTCAATAAAGCTTGCCTTGAGTGCTTCAAGTAGTGTGTGCCCGTCTGTTGTGTGA
CTCTGGTAACTAGAGATCCCTCAGACCCTTTTAGTCAGTGTGGAAAATCTCTAGCAGTACGTATAGTAGT
TCATGTCATCTTATTATTCAGTATTTATAACTTGCAAAGAAATGAATATCAGAGAGTGAGAGGAACTTGT
TTATTGCAGCTTATAATGGTTACAAATAAAGCAATAGCATCACAAATTTCACAAATAAAGCATTTTTTTC
ACTGCATTCTAGTTGTGGTTTGTCCAAACTCATCAATGTATCTTATCATGTCTGGCTCTAGCTATCCCGC
CCCTAACTCCGCCCATCCCGCCCCTAACTCCGCCCAGTTCCGCCCATTCTCCGCCCCATGGCTGACTAAT
TTTTTTTATTTATGCAGAGGCCGAGGCCGCCTCGGCCTCTGAGCTATTCCAGAAGTAGTGAGGAGGCTTT
TTTGGAGGCCTAGGGACGTACCCAATTCGCCCTATAGTGAGTCGTATTACGCGCGCTCACTGGCCGTCGT
TTTACAACGTCGTGACTGGGAAAACCCTGGCGTTACCCAACTTAATCGCCTTGCAGCACATCCCCCTTTC
GCCAGCTGGCGTAATAGCGAAGAGGCCCGCACCGATCGCCCTTCCCAACAGTTGCGCAGCCTGAATGGCG
AATGGG
[124 nt withheld, positions 3367-3490]
C
[91 nt withheld, positions 3492-3582]
A
[49 nt withheld, positions 3584-3632]
CCTTTGACGTTGGAGTCCACGTTCTTT
[37 nt withheld, positions 3660-3696]
ACCCTATCTCGGTCTATTCTTTTGATTTATAAGGGATTTTGCCGATTTCGGCCTATTGGTTAAAAAATGA
GCTGATTTAACAAAAATTTAACGCGAATTTTAACAAAATATTAACGCTTACAATTTAGGTGGCACTTTTC
GGGGAAATGTGCGCGGAACCCCTATTTGTTTATTTTTCTAAATACATTCAAATATGTATCCGCTCATGAG
ACAATAACCCTGATAAATGCTTCAATAATATTGAAAAAGGAAGAGTATGAGTATTCAACATTTCCGTGTC
GCCCTTATTCCCTTTTTTGCGGCATTTTGCCTTCCTGTTTTTGCTCACCCAGAAACGCTGGTGAAAGTAA
AAGATGCTGAAGATCAGTTGGGTGCACGAGTGGGTTACATCGAACTGGATCTCAACAGCGGTAAGATCCT
TGAGAGTTTTCGCCCCGAAGAACGTTTTCCAATGATGAGCACTTTTAAAGTTCTGCTATGTGGCGCGGTA
TTATCCCGTATTGACGCCGGGCAAGAGCAACTCGGTCGCCGCATACACTATTCTCAGAATGACTTGGTTG
AGTACTCACCAGTCACAGAAAAGCATCTTACGGATGGCATGACAGTAAGAGAATTATGCAGTGCTGCCAT
AACCATGAGTGATAACACTGCGGCCAACTTACTTCTGACAACGATCGGAGGACCGAAGGAGCTAACCGCT
TTTTTGCACAACATGGGGGATCATGTAACTCGCCTTGATCGTTGGGAACCGGAGCTGAATGAAGCCATAC
CAAACGACGAGCGTGACACCACGATGCCTGTAGCAATGGCAACAACGTTGCGCAAACTATTAACTGGCGA
ACTACTTACTCTAGCTTCCCGGCAACAATTAATAGACTGGATGGAGGCGGATAAAGTTGCAGGACCACTT
CTGCGCTCGGCCCTTCCGGCTGGCTGGTTTATTGCTGATAAATCTGGAGCCGGTGAGCGTGGGTCTCGCG
GTATCATTGCAGCACTGGGGCCAGATGGTAAGCCCTCCCGTATCGTAGTTATCTACACGACGGGGAGTCA
GGCAACTATGGATGAACGAAATAGACAGATCGCTGAGATAGGTGCCTCACTGATTAAGCATTGGTAACTG
TCAGACCAAGTTTACTCATATATACTTTAGATTGATTTAAAACTTCATTTTTAATTTAAAAGGATCTAGG
TGAAGATCCTTTTTGATAATCTCATGACCAAAATCCCTTAACGTGAGTTTTCGTTCCACTGAGCGTCAGA
CCCCGTAGAAAAGATCAAAGGATCTTCTTGAGATCCTTTTTTTCTGCGCGTAATCTGCTGCTTGCAAACA
AAAAAACCACCGCTACCAGCGGTGGTTTGTTTGCCGGATCAAGAGCTACCAACTCTTTTTCCGAAGGTAA
CTGGCTTCAGCAGAGCGCAGATACCAAATACTGTTCTTCTAGTGTAGCCGTAGTTAGGCCACCACTTCAA
GAACTCTGTAGCACCGCCTACATACCTCGCTCTGCTAATCCTGTTACCAGTGGCTGCTGCCAGTGGCGAT
AAGTCGTGTCTTACCGGGTTGGACTCAAGACGATAGTTACCGGATAAGGCGCAGCGGTCGGGCTGAACGG
GGGGTTCGTGCACACAGCCCAGCTTGGAGCGAACGACCTACACCGAACTGAGATACCTACAGCGTGAGCT
ATGAGAAAGCGCCACGCTTCCCGAAGGGAGAAAGGCGGACAGGTATCCGGTAAGCGGCAGGGTCGGAACA
GGAGAGCGCACGAGGGAGCTTCCAGGGGGAAACGCCTGGTATCTTTATAGTCCTGTCGGGTTTCGCCACC
TCTGACTTGAGCGTCGATTTTTGTGATGCTCGTCAGGGGGGCGGAGCCTATGGAAAAACGCCAGCAACGC
GGCCTTTTTACGGTTCCTGGCCTTTTGCTGGCCTTTTGCTCACATGTTCTTTCCTGCGTTATCCCCTGAT
TCTGTGGATAACCGTATTACCGCCTTTGAGTGAGCTGATACCGCTCGCCGCAGCCGAACGACCGAGCGCA
GCGAGTCAGTGAGCGAGGAAGCGGAAGAGCGCCCAATACGCAAACCGCCTCTCCCCGCGCGTTGGCCGAT
TCATTAATGCAGCTGGCACGACAGGTTTCCCGACTGGAAAGCGGGCAGTGAGCGCAACGCAATTAATGTG
AGTTAGCTCACTCATTAGGCACCCCAGGCTTTACACTTTATGCTTCCGGCTCGTATGTTGTGTGGAATTG
TGAGCGGATAACAATTTCACACAGGAAACAGCTATGACCATGATTACGCCAAGCGCGCAATTAACCCTCA
CTAAAGGGAACAAAAGCTGGAGCTGCAAGCTTAATGTAGTCTTATGCAATACTCTTGTAGTCTTGCAACA
TGGTAACGATGAGTTAGCAACATGCCTTACAAGGAGAGAAAAAGCACCGTGCATGCCGATTGGTGGAAGT
AAGGTGGTACGATCGTGCCTTATTAGGAAGGCAACAGACGGGTCTGACATGGATTGGACGAACCACTGAA
TTGCCGCATTGCAGAGATATTGTATTTAAGTGCCTAGCTCGATACATAAACGGGTCTCTCTGGTTAGACC
AGATCTGAGCCTGGGAGCTCTCTGGCTAACTAGGGAACCCACTGCTTAAGCCTCAATAAAGCTTGCCTTG
AGTGCTTCAAGTAGTGTGTGCCCGTCTGTTGTGTGACTCTGGTAACTAGAGATCCCTCAGACCCTTTTAG
TCAGTGTGGAAAATCTCTAGCAGTGGCGCCCGAACAGGGACTTGAAAGCGAAAGGGAAACCAGAGGAGCT
CTCTCGACGCAGGACTCGGCTTGCTGAAGCGCGCACGGCAAGAGGCGAGGGGCGGCGACTGGTGAGTACG
CCAAAAATTTTGACTAGCGGAGGCTAGAAGGAGAGAGATGGGTGCGAGAGCGTCAGTATTAAGCGGGGGA
GAATTAGATCGCGATGGGAAAAAATTCGGTTAAGGCCAGGGGGAAAGAAAAAATATAAATTAAAACATAT
AGTATGGGCAAGCAGGGAGCTAGAACGATTCGCAGTTAATCCTGGCCTGTTAGAAACATCAGAAGGCTGT
AGACAAATACTGGGACAGCTACAACCATCCCTTCAGACAGGATCAGAAGAACTTAGATCATTATATAATA
CAGTAGCAACCCTCTATTGTGTGCATCAAAGGATAGAGATAAAAGACACCAAGGAAGCTTTAGACAAGAT
AGAGGAAGAGCAAAACAAAAGTAAGACCACCGCACAGCAAGCGGCCGCTGATCTTCAGACCTGGAGGAGG
AGATATGAGGGACAATTGGAGAAGTGAATTATATAAATATAAAGTAGTAAAAATTGAACCATTAGGAGTA
GCACCCACCAAGGCAAAGAGAAGAGTGGTGCAGAGAGAAAAAAGAGCAGTGGGAATAGGAGCTTTGTTCC
TTGGGTTCTTGGGAGCAGCAGGAAGCACTATGGGCGCAGCGTCAATGACGCTGACGGTACAGGCCAGACA
ATTATTGTCTGGTATAGTGCAGCAGCAGAACAATTTGCTGAGGGCTATTGAGGCGCAACAGCATCTGTTG
CAACTCACAGTCTGGGGCATCAAGCAGCTCCAGGCAAGAATCCTGGCTGTGGAAAGATACCTAAAGGATC
AACAGCTCCTGGGGATTTGGGGTTGCTCTGGAAAACTCATTTGCACCACTGCTGTGCCTTGGAATGCTAG
TTGGAGTAATAAATCTCTGGAACAGATTTGGAATCACACGACCTGGATGGAGTGGGACAGAGAAATTAAC
AATTACACAAGCTTAATACACTCCTTAATTGAAGAATCGCAAAACCAGCAAGAAAAGAATGAACAAGAAT
TATTGGAATTAGATAAATGGGCAAGTTTGTGGAATTGGTTTAACATAACAAATTGGCTGTGGTATATAAA
ATTATTCATAATGATAGTAGGAGGCTTGGTAGGTTTAAGAATAGTTTTTGCTGTACTTTCTATAGTGAAT
AGAGTTAGGCAGGGATATTCACCATTATCGTTTCAGACCCACCTCCCAACCCCGAGGGGACCCAGAGAGG
GCCTATTTCCCATGATTCCTTCATATTTGCATATACGATACAAGGCTGTTAGAGAGATAATTAGAATTAA
TTTGACTGTAAACACAAAGATATTAGTACAAAATACGTGACGTAGAAAGTAATAATTTCTTGGGTAGTTT
GCAGTTTTAAAATTATGTTTTAAAATGGACTATCATATGCTTACCGTAACTTGAAAGTATTTCGATTTCT
TGGCTTTATATATCTTGTGGAAAGGACGAAACACCGCCATGAAGAGAGAACTACCCGTTTTAGAGCTAGA
AATAGCAAGTTAAAATAAGGCTAGTCCGTTATCAACTTGAAAAAGTGGCACCGAGTCGGTGCTTTTTTAA
GCTTGGCGTAACTAGATCTTGAGACAAATGGCAGTATTCATCCACAATTTTAAAAGAAAAGGGGGGATTG
GGGGGTACAGTGCAGGGGAAAGAATAGTAGACATAATAGCAACAGACATACAAACTAAAGAATTACAAAA
ACAAATTACAAAAATTCAAAATTTTCGGGTTTATTACAGGGACAGCAGAGATCCACTTTGGCGCCGGCTC
GAGGGGG
Features (pLannotate 1.2.2; 29 found; start..end, strand, type, name):
     14..80      +  CDS            small t antigen (fragment): SV40 (simian virus 40) small t antigen
    106..317     +  promoter       EF-1α core promoter: core promoter for human elongation factor EF-1α
    318..1256    +  intron         EF-1α intron A: intron upstream of the start codon of human EF-1α
   1278..1877    +  CDS            PuroR (fragment): puromycin N-acetyltransferase; pac from Streptomyces; confers resistance to puromycin
   1893..2481    +  misc_feature   WPRE: woodchuck hepatitis virus posttranscriptional regulatory element
   2532..2551    +  misc_feature   cPPT/CTS (fragment): central polypurine tract and central termination sequence of HIV-1
   2553..2786    +  LTR            3' LTR (ΔU3): self-inactivating 3' long terminal repeat (LTR) from HIV-1
   2864..2985    +  polyA_signal   SV40 poly(A) signal: SV40 polyadenylation signal
   3025..3160    +  rep_origin     SV40 ori: SV40 origin of replication
   3181..3199    -  promoter       T7 promoter: promoter for bacteriophage T7 RNA polymerase
   3207..3362    +  CDS            lacZα (fragment): LacZα fragment of β-galactosidase; lacZ fragment
   3367..3795    +  rep_origin     f1 ori (sequence partly withheld): f1 bacteriophage origin of replication; arrow indicates direction of (+) strand synthesis
   3848..3952    +  promoter       AmpR promoter: bla
   3953..4813    +  CDS            AmpR: β-lactamase; bla; confers resistance to ampicillin, carbenicillin, and related antibiotics
   4984..5572    +  rep_origin     ori: high-copy-number ColE1/pMB1/pBR322/pUC origin of replication
   5755..5847    +  CDS            lacI (fragment): lac repressor; lacI; The lac repressor binds to the lac operator to inhibit transcription in E. coli. This inhibition can be relieved by adding lactose or isopropyl-β-D-thiogalactopyranoside (IPTG).
   5860..5881    +  protein_bind   CAP binding site: CAP binding activates transcription in the presence of cAMP. E. coli catabolite activator protein
   5896..5926    +  promoter       lac promoter: promoter for the E. coli lac operon
   5934..5950    +  protein_bind   lac operator: The lac repressor binds to the lac operator to inhibit transcription in E. coli. This inhibition can be relieved by adding lactose or isopropyl-β-D-thiogalactopyranoside (IPTG). lac repressor encoded by lacI
   5995..6013    +  promoter       T3 promoter: promoter for bacteriophage T3 RNA polymerase
   6041..6267    +  promoter       RSV promoter: Rous sarcoma virus enhancer/promoter
   6268..6448    +  LTR            5' LTR (truncated): truncated 5' long terminal repeat (LTR) from HIV-1
   6495..6620    +  misc_feature   HIV-1 Ψ: packaging signal of human immunodeficiency virus type 1
   6604..6967    +  CDS            HIV-1 gag (fragment): gag protein from human immunodeficiency virus 1; gag
   7113..7346    +  misc_feature   RRE: The Rev response element (RRE) of HIV-1 allows for Rev-dependent mRNA export from the nucleus to the cytoplasm.
   7723..7749    +  CDS            Rev (fragment): human immunodeficiency virus 1 (HIV-1) Rev protein; rev; enhances nuclear export of unspliced and incompletely spliced viral mRNAs
   7753..7993    +  promoter       U6 promoter: RNA polymerase III promoter for human U6 snRNA
   8023..8098    +  misc_RNA       gRNA scaffold: guide RNA scaffold for the Streptococcus pyogenes CRISPR/Cas9 system
   8154..8271    +  misc_feature   cPPT/CTS: central polypurine tract and central termination sequence of HIV-1
