[The description below was written by a language model from this plasmid's Addgene catalogue record and pLannotate feature annotations shown in this document.]
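Description:
WEE1 gRNA (BRDN0001148564) is a third-generation lentiviral CRISPR guide plasmid built on the lentiGuide-Puro backbone, carrying a single guide RNA directed against human WEE1 (designed against the NM_003390.3 reference transcript). It is maintained in E. coli as a high-copy plasmid through a ColE1/pUC-type origin and ampicillin resistance (bla). The backbone also retains an f1 origin, an SV40 origin and poly(A) signal, and remnants of lac and T7/T3 cloning-vector sequence.

The lentiviral genome is transcribed from an RSV promoter fused to a truncated HIV-1 5' LTR, which makes production of the viral RNA Tat-independent. It is followed by the Ψ packaging signal with a partial gag sequence, the Rev response element for nuclear export of the unspliced RNA, and a cPPT/CTS element. It ends in a ΔU3 self-inactivating 3' LTR. Within this frame there are two expression units. A human U6 RNA polymerase III promoter drives the WEE1-specific spacer joined to the Streptococcus pyogenes Cas9 gRNA scaffold. Downstream, an EF-1α core promoter with its intron A drives puromycin N-acetyltransferase for selecting transduced mammalian cells, with a WPRE to boost transcript stability and expression.

The plasmid does not encode Cas9, so it is meant to be used with a separate Cas9 vector such as lentiCas9-Blast or in cells that already express Cas9. In those cells, delivery of the guide directs cleavage and knockout of WEE1. The depositor notes link it to a human kinome gRNA library that uses optimized sgRNA design rules.
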