Addgene plasmid #77369: WEE1 gRNA (BRDN0001148564)
Purpose: 3rd generation lentiviral gRNA plasmid targeting human WEE1
Depositing lab: John Doench & David Root. Depositing organization: Broad Institute. Publication: Optimized sgRNA design to maximize activity and minimize off-target effects of CRISPR-Cas9. Doench JG, Fusi N, Sullender M, Hegde M, Vaimberg EW, Donovan KF, Smith I, Tothova Z, Wilen C, Orchard R, Virgin HW, Listgarten J, Root DE. Nat Biotechnol. 2016 Jan 18. doi: 10.1038/nbt.3437. PubMed 26780180.
Backbone
  Vector backbone: lentiGuide-Puro
  Backbone manufacturer: Zhang Lab (Addgene plasmid # 52963)
  Vector type: Mammalian Expression, Lentiviral, CRISPR
  Selectable markers: Puromycin
Growth in bacteria
  Bacterial resistance: Ampicillin, 100 μg/mL
  Growth temperature: 37°C
  Growth strain: DH5alpha
  Copy number: High Copy
Gene/Insert
  Gene/Insert name: WEE1 (alt names: WEE1; NM_003390.3)
  gRNA/shRNA sequence: CCATGAAGAGAGAACTACCC
  Species: H. sapiens (human)
  Entrez Gene: WEE1 (a.k.a. WEE1A, WEE1hu)
  Promoter: hU6
  Cloning method: Unknown
  Sequencing primers: 5′ U6-F; 3′ pS2-R
Terms and licenses: Academic/Nonprofit Terms; Industry Terms: Not Available to Industry
Depositor comments: The gRNA was designed to target the following Genbank reference sequence(s): NM_003390.3. Note that this plasmid does NOT contain Cas9. It should be used in conjunction with lentiCas9-Blast (Addgene #52962) or otherwise with cell lines already expressing Cas9. Browse the full kinome gRNA library at http://www.addgene.org/pooled-library/broadgpp-human-kinome/ or visit http://www.broadinstitute.org/rnai/public/ for detailed protocols and information.
How to cite: WEE1 gRNA (BRDN0001148564) was a gift from John Doench & David Root (Addgene plasmid # 77369 ; http://n2t.net/addgene:77369 ; RRID:Addgene_77369)
