>Addgene plasmid #77369 | WEE1 gRNA (BRDN0001148564) | depositor partial sequence | sequence record 144829 | Target Sequence
CCATGAAGAGAGAACTACCC
