>Addgene plasmid #77369 | WEE1 gRNA (BRDN0001148564) | addgene partial sequence | sequence record 187629 | hU6-F
TAGAAAGTAATAATTTCTTGGGTAGTTTGCAGTTTTAAAATTATGTTTTAAAATGGACTATCATATGCTT
ACCGTAACTTGAAAGTATTTCGATTTCTTGGCTTTATATATCTTGTGGAAAGGACGAAACACCGCCATGA
AGAGAGAACTACCCGTTTTAGAGCTAGAAATAGCAAGTTAAAATAAGGCTAGTCCGTTATCAACTTGAAA
AAGTGGCACCGAGTCGGTGCTTTTTTAAGCTTGGCGTAACTAGATCTTGAGACAAATGGCAGTATTCATC
CACAATTTTAAAAGAAAAGGGGGGATTGGGGGGTACAGTGCAGGGGAAAGAATAGTAGACATAATAGCAA
CAGACATACAAACTAAAGAATTACAAAAACAAATTACAAAAATTCAAAATTTTCGGGTTTATTACAGGGA
CAGCAGAGATCCACTTTGGCGCCGGCTCGAGGGGGCCCGGGTGCAAAGATGGATAAAGTTTTAAACAGAG
AGGAATCTTTGCAGCTAATGGACCTTCTAGGTCTTGAAAGGAGTGGGAATTGGCTCCGGTGCCCGTCAGT
GGGCAGAGCG
